Addgene plasmid #45239: N-term Hec1-targeted Aurora B FRET sensor
Purpose: sensor targeted to N-terminus of Hec1
Depositing lab: Michael Lampson. Publication: Aurora B phosphorylates spatially distinct targets to differentially regulate the kinetochore-microtubule interface. Welburn JP, Vleugel M, Liu D, Yates JR 3rd, Lampson MA, Fukagawa T, Cheeseman IM. Mol Cell. 2010 May 14;38(3):383-92. doi: 10.1016/j.molcel.2010.02.034. PubMed 20471944.
Backbone
  Vector backbone: pEGFP-C1
  Backbone manufacturer: ClonTech
  Backbone size w/o insert (bp): 4700
  Vector type: Mammalian Expression
Growth in bacteria
  Bacterial resistance: Kanamycin, 50 μg/mL
  Growth temperature: 37°C
  Growth strain: DH5alpha
  Copy number: High Copy
Gene/Insert
  Gene/Insert name: Hec1, Aurora B FRET sensor (alt name: pDL009)
  Species: H. sapiens (human)
  Tag / fusion protein: Hec1 (C terminal on insert); Aurora B FRET sensor (N terminal on insert)
Terms and licenses: Academic/Nonprofit Terms; Industry Terms: Not Available to Industry
How to cite: N-term Hec1-targeted Aurora B FRET sensor was a gift from Michael Lampson (Addgene plasmid # 45239 ; http://n2t.net/addgene:45239 ; RRID:Addgene_45239)
