[The description below was written by a language model from this plasmid's Addgene catalogue record and pLannotate feature annotations shown in this document.]
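Description:
N-term Hec1-targeted Aurora B FRET sensor (also called pDL009) is a mammalian expression plasmid built on the pEGFP-C1 backbone, with a full sequence record of 7,883 bp. It replicates in E. coli at high copy from a ColE1/pUC-type origin and also carries an f1 origin. Selection relies on a single Tn5 NeoR/KanR gene placed behind tandem bacterial (AmpR/bla) and SV40 early promoters and terminated by the HSV TK poly(A) signal, so the same marker gives kanamycin resistance in bacteria and can give G418 resistance in mammalian cells.

The payload is one open reading frame driven by the CMV immediate-early enhancer and promoter and closed by the SV40 poly(A) signal. In place of EGFP, it encodes the cyan fluorescent protein mTFP1, a fragment annotated as yeast RAD53, and the yellow fluorescent protein YPet, followed by a remnant of the multiple cloning site and the human NDC80 (Hec1) coding sequence. mTFP1 and YPet form the FRET donor–acceptor pair. The RAD53 fragment most likely supplies a phospho-binding FHA domain, as is usual in kinase sensors of this design, and the unannotated gap before YPet would be the natural place for a kinase substrate peptide, though the record does not annotate either. Phosphorylation would then drive an intramolecular rearrangement that changes the FRET signal. Because the sensor sits at the N-terminus of Hec1, a component of the outer-kinetochore NDC80 complex, the reporter is targeted to that position at the kinetochore. This allows Aurora B phosphorylation to be read out locally at the kinetochore–microtubule interface in living cells.

Short annotated fragments of SV40 large T antigen, ble and bGH poly(A) appear to be backbone remnants rather than functional elements.
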