Features (pLannotate 1.2.2; 17 found; start..end, strand, type, name):
    155..862     +  CDS            mTFP1: mTFP1 is a basic (constitutively fluorescent) cyan fluorescent protein published in 2006, derived from Clavularia sp.. It has low acid sensitivity.
    872..1348    +  CDS            RAD53 (fragment): RAD53_YEAST - Also known as MEC2, SAD1, SPK1. Experimental evidence at protein level: Swiss-Prot protein existence level 1. Controls S-phase checkpoint as well as G1 and G2 DNA damage checkpoints. Phosphorylates proteins on serine, threonine, and tyrosine. Prevents entry into anaphase and mitotic exit after DNA damage via regulation of the Polo kinase CDC5. Seems to be involved in the phosphorylation of RPH1. From Saccharomyces cerevisiae (strain ATCC 204508 / S288c) (Baker's yeast).
   1421..2134    +  CDS            YPet: YPet is a basic (constitutively fluorescent) yellow fluorescent protein published in 2005, derived from Aequorea victoria. It has moderate acid sensitivity.
   2135..2154    +  misc_feature   MCS (fragment): multiple cloning site
   2168..4093    +  CDS            NDC80: NDC80_HUMAN - Also known as HEC, HEC1, KNTC2. Experimental evidence at protein level: Swiss-Prot protein existence level 1. Acts as a component of the essential kinetochore-associated NDC80 complex, which is required for chromosome segregation and spindle checkpoint activity (PubMed:9315664, PubMed:12351790, PubMed:14654001, PubMed:14699129, PubMed:15062103, PubMed:15235793, PubMed:15239953, PubMed:15548592, PubMed:16732327). Required for kinetochore integrity and the organization of stable microtubule binding sites in the outer plate of the kinetochore (PubMed:15548592). The NDC80 complex syn
   4115..4199    +  CDS            large T antigen (fragment): large T antigen from SV40 (simian virus 40)
   4222..4343    +  polyA_signal   SV40 poly(A) signal: SV40 polyadenylation signal
   4377..4805    -  rep_origin     f1 ori (sequence partly withheld): f1 bacteriophage origin of replication; arrow indicates direction of (+) strand synthesis
   4832..4936    +  promoter       AmpR promoter: bla
   4938..5295    +  promoter       SV40 promoter: SV40 enhancer and early promoter
   5330..6124    +  CDS            NeoR/KanR: aminoglycoside phosphotransferase from Tn5; aph(3')-II (or nptII); confers resistance to neomycin, kanamycin, and G418 (Geneticin®)
   6145..6297    +  CDS            ble (fragment): BLE_KLEPN - Experimental evidence at protein level: Swiss-Prot protein existence level 1. Binding protein with a strong affinity to the bleomycin family of antibiotics. Binds to CL990; an antimitotic-antibiotic compound. From Klebsiella pneumoniae.
   6356..6403    +  polyA_signal   HSV TK poly(A) signal: herpes simplex virus thymidine kinase polyadenylation signal (Cole and Stacy, 1985)
   6494..6510    -  polyA_signal   bGH poly(A) signal (fragment): bovine growth hormone polyadenylation signal
   6732..7320    +  rep_origin     ori: high-copy-number ColE1/pMB1/pBR322/pUC origin of replication
   7495..7798    +  enhancer       CMV enhancer: human cytomegalovirus immediate early enhancer
   7799..119     +  promoter       CMV promoter (across the origin): human cytomegalovirus (CMV) immediate early promoter
>Addgene plasmid #45239 | N-term Hec1-targeted Aurora B FRET sensor | depositor full sequence | sequence record 84498 | N-term Hec1-targeted Aurora B FRET sensor sequence 7883 bps
ATGGGAGTTTGTTTTGGCACCAAAATCAACGGGACTTTCCAAAATGTCGTAACAACTCCGCCCCATTGAC
GCAAATGGGCGGTAGGCGTGTACGGTGGGAGGTCTATATAAGCAGAGCTGGTTTAGTGAACCGTCAGATC
CGCTAGCCGCCACCATGGTGAGCAAGGGCGAGGAGACCACAATGGGCGTAATCAAGCCCGACATGAAGAT
CAAGCTGAAGATGGAGGGCAACGTGAATGGCCACGCCTTCGTGATCGAGGGCGAGGGCGAGGGCAAGCCC
TACGACGGCACCAACACCATCAACCTGGAGGTGAAGGAGGGAGCCCCCCTGCCCTTCTCCTACGACATTC
TGACCACCGCGTTCGCCTACGGCAACAGGGCCTTCACCAAGTACCCCGACGACATCCCCAACTACTTCAA
GCAGTCCTTCCCCGAGGGCTACTCTTGGGAGCGCACCATGACCTTCGAGGACAAGGGCATCGTGAAGGTG
AAGTCCGACATCTCCATGGAGGAGGACTCCTTCATCTACGAGATACACCTCAAGGGCGAGAACTTCCCCC
CCAACGGCCCCGTGATGCAGAAGAAGACCACCGGCTGGGACGCCTCCACCGAGAGGATGTACGTGCGCGA
CGGCGTGCTGAAGGGCGACGTCAAGCACAAGCTGCTGCTGGAGGGCGGCGGCCACCACCGCGTTGACTTC
AAGACCATCTACAGGGCCAAGAAGGCGGTGAAGCTGCCCGACTATCACTTTGTGGACCACCGCATCGAGA
TCCTGAACCACGACAAGGACTACAACAAGGTGACCGTTTACGAGAGCGCCGTGGCCCGCAACTCCACCGA
CGGCATGGACGAGCTGTACAAGGCTGGTACCAAGGGTAATGGTAGGTTTTTAACTTTAAAACCATTGCCT
GACAGCATTATTCAAGAAAGCCTGGAGATTCAGCAAGGTGTGAATCCATTTTTCATTGGTAGATCCGAGG
ATTGCAATTGTAAAATTGAAGACAGTAGGTTGTCTCGAGTTCATTGCTTCATTTTCAAAAAGAGGCATGC
TGTAGGCAAAAGCATGTATGAATCTCCGGCACAAGGTTTAGATGATATTTGGTATTGCCACACCGGAACT
AACGTGAGCTATTTAAATAATAACCGCATGATACAGGGTACGAAATTCCTTTTACAAGACGGAGATGAAA
TCAAGATCATTTGGGATAAAAACAATAAATTTGTCATTGGCTTTAAAGTGGAAATTAACGATACTACAGG
TCTGTTTAACGAGGGATTAGGTATGTTACAAGAACAAAGAGTAGTACTTAAGCAAACAGCCGAAGAAAAA
GATTTGGTGAAAAAGTTAGGAGGATCCGGCGGCAAGGTGAACAAGATCGTGAAGAACCGCCGCACCGTGG
CCATCGGTGGTTCCGGAGGAGTGAGCAAGGGCGAGGAGCTGTTCACCGGGGTGGTGCCCATCCTGGTCGA
GCTGGACGGCGACGTAAACGGCCACAAGTTCAGCGTGTCCGGCGAGGGCGAGGGCGATGCCACCTACGGC
AAGCTGACCCTGAAGCTGCTCTGCACCACCGGCAAGCTGCCCGTGCCCTGGCCCACCCTCGTGACCACCC
TGGGCTACGGCCTGCAGTGCTTCGCCCGCTACCCCGACCACATGAAGCAGCACGACTTCTTCAAGTCCGC
CATGCCCGAAGGCTACGTCCAGGAGCGCACCATCTTCTTCAAGGACGACGGCAACTACAAGACCCGCGCC
GAGGTGAAGTTCGAGGGCGACACCCTGGTGAACCGCATCGAGCTGAAGGGCATCGACTTCAAGGAGGACG
GCAACATCCTGGGGCACAAGCTGGAGTACAACTACAACAGCCACAACGTCTATATCACCGCCGACAAGCA
GAAGAACGGCATCAAGGCCAACTTCAAGATCCGCCACAACATCGAGGACGGCGGCGTGCAGCTCGCCGAC
CACTACCAGCAGAACACCCCCATCGGCGACGGCCCCGTGCTGCTGCCCGACAACCACTACCTGAGCTACC
AGTCCGCCCTGTTCAAAGACCCCAACGAGAAGCGCGATCACATGGTCCTGCTGGAGTTCCTGACCGCCGC
CGGGATCACTGAAGGCATGAACGAGCTGTACAAGCGAGCTCAAGCTTCGAATTCAGGCCGGCCAACCATG
AAGCGCAGTTCAGTTTCCAGCGGTGGTGCTGGCCGCCTCTCCATGCAGGAGTTAAGATCCCAGGATGTAA
ATAAACAAGGCCTCTACACCCCTCAAACCAAAGAGAAACCAACCTTTGGAAAGTTGAGTATAAACAAACC
GACATCTGAAAGAAAAGTCTCGCTATTTGGCAAAAGAACTAGTGGACATGGATCCCGGAATAGTCAACTT
GGTATATTTTCCAGTTCTGAGAAAATCAAGGACCCGAGACCACTTAATGACAAAGCATTCATTCAGCAGT
GTATTCGACAACTCTGTGAGTTTCTTACAGAAAATGGTTATGCACATAATGTGTCCATGAAATCTCTACA
AGCTCCCTCTGTTAAAGACTTCCTGAAGATCTTCACATTTCTTTATGGCTTCCTGTGCCCCTCATACGAA
CTTCCTGACACAAAGTTTGAAGAAGAGGTTCCAAGAATCTTTAAAGACCTTGGGTATCCTTTTGCACTAT
CCAAAAGCTCCATGTACACAGTGGGGGCTCCTCATACATGGCCTCACATTGTGGCAGCCTTAGTTTGGCT
AATAGACTGCATCAAGATACATACTGCCATGAAAGAAAGCTCACCTTTATTTGATGATGGGCAGCCTTGG
GGAGAAGAAACTGAAGATGGAATTATGCATAATAAGTTGTTTTTGGACTACACCATAAAATGCTATGAGA
GTTTTATGAGTGGTGCCGACAGCTTTGATGAGATGAATGCAGAGCTGCAGTCAAAACTGAAGGATTTATT
TAATGTGGATGCTTTTAAGCTGGAATCATTAGAAGCAAAAAACAGAGCATTGAATGAACAGATTGCAAGA
TTGGAACAAGAAAGAGAAAAAGAACCGAATCGTCTAGAGTCGTTGAGAAAACTGAAGGCTTCCTTACAAG
GAGATGTTCAAAAGTATCAGGCATACATGAGCAATTTGGAGTCTCATTCAGCCATTCTTGACCAGAAATT
AAATGGTCTCAATGAGGAAATTGCTAGAGTAGAACTAGAATGTGAAACAATAAAACAGGAGAACACTCGA
CTACAGAATATCATTGACAACCAGAAGTACTCAGTTGCAGACATTGAGCGAATAAATCATGAAAGAAATG
AATTGCAGCAGACTATTAATAAATTAACCAAGGACCTGGAAGCTGAACAACAGAAGTTGTGGAATGAGGA
GTTAAAATATGCCAGAGGCAAAGAAGCGATTGAAACACAATTAGCAGAGTATCACAAATTGGCTAGAAAA
TTAAAACTTATTCCTAAAGGTGCTGAGAATTCCAAAGGTTATGACTTTGAAATTAAGTTTAATCCCGAGG
CTGGTGCCAACTGCCTTGTCAAATACAGGGCTCAAGTTTATGTACCTCTTAAGGAACTCCTGAATGAAAC
TGAAGAAGAAATTAATAAAGCCCTAAATAAAAAAATGGGTTTGGAGGATACTTTAGAACAATTGAATGCA
ATGATAACAGAAAGCAAGAGAAGTGTGAGAACTCTGAAAGAAGAAGTTCAAAAGCTGGATGATCTTTACC
AACAAAAAATTAAGGAAGCAGAGGAAGAGGATGAAAAATGTGCCAGTGAGCTTGAGTCCTTGGAGAAACA
CAAGCACCTGCTAGAAAGTACTGTTAACCAGGGGCTCAGTGAAGCTATGAATGAATTAGATGCTGTTCAG
CGGGAATACCAACTAGTTGTGCAAACCACGACTGAAGAAAGACGAAAAGTGGGAAATAACTTGCAACGTC
TGTTAGAGATGGTTGCTACACATGTTGGGTCTGTAGAGAAACATCTTGAGGAGCAGATTGCTAAAGTTGA
TAGAGAATATGAAGAATGCATGTCAGAAGATCTCTCGGAAAATATTAAAGAGATTAGAGATAAGTATGAG
AAGAAAGCTACTCTAATTAAGTCTTCTGAAGAATGAGGCGCGCCTCTAGATAACTGATCATAATCAGCCA
TACCACATTTGTAGAGGTTTTACTTGCTTTAAAAAACCTCCCACACCTCCCCCTGAACCTGAAACATAAA
ATGAATGCAATTGTTGTTGTTAACTTGTTTATTGCAGCTTATAATGGTTACAAATAAAGCAATAGCATCA
CAAATTTCACAAATAAAGCATTTTTTTCACTGCATTCTAGTTGTGGTTTGTCCAAACTCATCAATGTATC
TTAACGCGTAAATTGTAAGCGTTAATATTTTGTTAAAATTCGCGTTAAATTTTTGTTAAATCAGCTCATT
TTTTAACCAATAGGCCGAAATCGGCAAAATCCCTTATAAATCAAAAGAATAGACCGAGATAGGGT
[37 nt withheld, positions 4476-4512]
AAAGAACGTGGACTCCAACGTCAAAGG
[49 nt withheld, positions 4540-4588]
T
[91 nt withheld, positions 4590-4680]
G
[124 nt withheld, positions 4682-4805]
CAGGTGGCACTTTTCGGGGAAATGTGCGCGGAACCCCTATTTGTTTATTTTTCTAAATACATTCAAATAT
GTATCCGCTCATGAGACAATAACCCTGATAAATGCTTCAATAATATTGAAAAAGGAAGAGTCCTGAGGCG
GAAAGAACCAGCTGTGGAATGTGTGTCAGTTAGGGTGTGGAAAGTCCCCAGGCTCCCCAGCAGGCAGAAG
TATGCAAAGCATGCATCTCAATTAGTCAGCAACCAGGTGTGGAAAGTCCCCAGGCTCCCCAGCAGGCAGA
AGTATGCAAAGCATGCATCTCAATTAGTCAGCAACCATAGTCCCGCCCCTAACTCCGCCCATCCCGCCCC
TAACTCCGCCCAGTTCCGCCCATTCTCCGCCCCATGGCTGACTAATTTTTTTTATTTATGCAGAGGCCGA
GGCCGCCTCGGCCTCTGAGCTATTCCAGAAGTAGTGAGGAGGCTTTTTTGGAGGCCTAGGCTTTTGCAAA
GATCGATCAAGAGACAGGATGAGGATCGTTTCGCATGATTGAACAAGATGGATTGCACGCAGGTTCTCCG
GCCGCTTGGGTGGAGAGGCTATTCGGCTATGACTGGGCACAACAGACAATCGGCTGCTCTGATGCCGCCG
TGTTCCGGCTGTCAGCGCAGGGGCGCCCGGTTCTTTTTGTCAAGACCGACCTGTCCGGTGCCCTGAATGA
ACTGCAAGACGAGGCAGCGCGGCTATCGTGGCTGGCCACGACGGGCGTTCCTTGCGCAGCTGTGCTCGAC
GTTGTCACTGAAGCGGGAAGGGACTGGCTGCTATTGGGCGAAGTGCCGGGGCAGGATCTCCTGTCATCTC
ACCTTGCTCCTGCCGAGAAAGTATCCATCATGGCTGATGCAATGCGGCGGCTGCATACGCTTGATCCGGC
TACCTGCCCATTCGACCACCAAGCGAAACATCGCATCGAGCGAGCACGTACTCGGATGGAAGCCGGTCTT
GTCGATCAGGATGATCTGGACGAAGAGCATCAGGGGCTCGCGCCAGCCGAACTGTTCGCCAGGCTCAAGG
CGAGCATGCCCGACGGCGAGGATCTCGTCGTGACCCATGGCGATGCCTGCTTGCCGAATATCATGGTGGA
AAATGGCCGCTTTTCTGGATTCATCGACTGTGGCCGGCTGGGTGTGGCGGACCGCTATCAGGACATAGCG
TTGGCTACCCGTGATATTGCTGAAGAGCTTGGCGGCGAATGGGCTGACCGCTTCCTCGTGCTTTACGGTA
TCGCCGCTCCCGATTCGCAGCGCATCGCCTTCTATCGCCTTCTTGACGAGTTCTTCTGAGCGGGACTCTG
GGGTTCGAAATGACCGACCAAGCGACGCCCAACCTGCCATCACGAGATTTCGATTCCACCGCCGCCTTCT
ATGAAAGGTTGGGCTTCGGAATCGTTTTCCGGGACGCCGGCTGGATGATCCTCCAGCGCGGGGATCTCAT
GCTGGAGTTCTTCGCCCACCCTAGGGGGAGGCTAACTGAAACACGGAAGGAGACAATACCGGAAGGAACC
CGCGCTATGACGGCAATAAAAAGACAGAATAAAACGCACGGTGTTGGGTCGTTTGTTCATAAACGCGGGG
TTCGGTCCCAGGGCTGGCACTCTGTCGATACCCCACCGAGACCCCATTGGGGCCAATACGCCCGCGTTTC
TTCCTTTTCCCCACCCCACCCCCCAAGTTCGGGTGAAGGCCCAGGGCTCGCAGCCAACGTCGGGGCGGCA
GGCCCTGCCATAGCCTCAGGTTACTCATATATACTTTAGATTGATTTAAAACTTCATTTTTAATTTAAAA
GGATCTAGGTGAAGATCCTTTTTGATAATCTCATGACCAAAATCCCTTAACGTGAGTTTTCGTTCCACTG
AGCGTCAGACCCCGTAGAAAAGATCAAAGGATCTTCTTGAGATCCTTTTTTTCTGCGCGTAATCTGCTGC
TTGCAAACAAAAAAACCACCGCTACCAGCGGTGGTTTGTTTGCCGGATCAAGAGCTACCAACTCTTTTTC
CGAAGGTAACTGGCTTCAGCAGAGCGCAGATACCAAATACTGTCCTTCTAGTGTAGCCGTAGTTAGGCCA
CCACTTCAAGAACTCTGTAGCACCGCCTACATACCTCGCTCTGCTAATCCTGTTACCAGTGGCTGCTGCC
AGTGGCGATAAGTCGTGTCTTACCGGGTTGGACTCAAGACGATAGTTACCGGATAAGGCGCAGCGGTCGG
GCTGAACGGGGGGTTCGTGCACACAGCCCAGCTTGGAGCGAACGACCTACACCGAACTGAGATACCTACA
GCGTGAGCTATGAGAAAGCGCCACGCTTCCCGAAGGGAGAAAGGCGGACAGGTATCCGGTAAGCGGCAGG
GTCGGAACAGGAGAGCGCACGAGGGAGCTTCCAGGGGGAAACGCCTGGTATCTTTATAGTCCTGTCGGGT
TTCGCCACCTCTGACTTGAGCGTCGATTTTTGTGATGCTCGTCAGGGGGGCGGAGCCTATGGAAAAACGC
CAGCAACGCGGCCTTTTTACGGTTCCTGGCCTTTTGCTGGCCTTTTGCTCACATGTTCTTTCCTGCGTTA
TCCCCTGATTCTGTGGATAACCGTATTACCGCCATGCATTAGTTATTAATAGTAATCAATTACGGGGTCA
TTAGTTCATAGCCCATATATGGAGTTCCGCGTTACATAACTTACGGTAAATGGCCCGCCTGGCTGACCGC
CCAACGACCCCCGCCCATTGACGTCAATAATGACGTATGTTCCCATAGTAACGCCAATAGGGACTTTCCA
TTGACGTCAATGGGTGGAGTATTTACGGTAAACTGCCCACTTGGCAGTACATCAAGTGTATCATATGCCA
AGTACGCCCCCTATTGACGTCAATGACGGTAAATGGCCCGCCTGGCATTATGCCCAGTACATGACCTTAT
GGGACTTTCCTACTTGGCAGTACATCTACGTATTAGTCATCGCTATTACCATGGTGATGCGGTTTTGGCA
GTACATCAATGGGCGTGGATAGCGGTTTGACTCACGGGGATTTCCAAGTCTCCACCCCATTGACGTCA
