>Addgene plasmid #45239 | N-term Hec1-targeted Aurora B FRET sensor | addgene partial sequence | sequence record 95257 | CMV-F 5'-CGCAAATGGGCGGTAGGCGTG-3'
GTGAACCGTCAGATCCGCTAGCCGCCACCATGGTGAGCAAGGGCGAGGAGACCACAATGGGCGTAATCAA
GCCCGACATGAAGATCAAGCTGAAGATGGAGGGCAACGTGAATGGCCACGCCTTCGTGATCGAGGGCGAG
GGCGAGGGCAAGCCCTACGACGGCACCAACACCATCAACCTGGAGGTGAAGGAGGGAGCCCCCCTGCCCT
TCTCCTACGACATTCTGACCACCGCGTTCGCCTACGGCAACAGGGCCTTCACCAAGTACCCCGACGACAT
CCCCAACTACTTCAAGCAGTCCTTCCCCGAGGGCTACTCTTGGGAGCGCACCATGACCTTCGAGGACAAG
GGCATCGTGAAGGTGAAGTCCGACATCTCCATGGAGGAGGACTCCTTCATCTACGAGATACACCTCAAGG
GCGAGAACTTCCCCCCCAACGGCCCCGTGATGCAGAAGAAGACCACCGGCTGGGACGCCTCCACCGAGAG
GATGTACGTGCGCGACGGCGTGCTGAAGGGCGACGTCAAGCACAAGCTGCTGCTGGAGGGCGGCGGCCAC
CACCGCGTTGACTTCAAGACCATCTACAGGGCCAAGAAGGCGGTGAAGCTGCCCGACTATCACTTTGTGG
ACCACCGCATCGAGATCCTGAACCACGACAAGGACTACAACAAGGTGACCGTTTACGAGAGCGCCGTGGC
CCGCAACTCCACCGACGGCATGGACGAGCTGTACAAGGCTGGTACCAAGGGTAATGGTAGG
