>Addgene plasmid #45239 | N-term Hec1-targeted Aurora B FRET sensor | addgene partial sequence | sequence record 95261 | pEGFP-R 5'-acctctacaaatgtggtatg-3'
AGAGGCGCGCCTCATTCTTCAGAAGACTTAATTAGAGTAGCTTTCTTCTCATACTTATCTCTAATCTCTT
TAATATTTTCCGAGAGATCTTCTGACATGCATTCTTCATATTCTCTATCAACTTTAGCAATCTGCTCCTC
AAGATGTTTCTCTACAGACCCAACATGTGTAGCAACCATCTCTAACAGACGTTGCAAGTTATTTCCCACT
TTTCGTCTTTCTTCAGTCGTGGTTTGCACAACTAGTTGGTATTCCCGCTGAACAGCATCTAATTCATTCA
TAGCTTCACTGAGCCCCTGGTTAACAGTACTTTCTAGCAGGTGCTTGTGTTTCTCCAAGGACTCAAGCTC
ACTGGCACATTTTTCATCCTCTTCCTCTGCTTCCTTAATTTTTTGTTGGTAAAGATCATCCAGCTTTTGA
ACTTCTTCTTTCAGAGTTCTCACACTTCTCTTGCTTTCTGTTATCATTGCATTCAATTGTTCTAAAGTAT
CCTCCAAACCCATTTTTTTATTTAGGGCTTTATTAATTTCTTCTTCAGTTTCATTCAGGAGTTCCTTAAG
AGGTACATAAACTTGAGCCCTGTATTTGACAAGGCAGTTGGCACCAGCCTCGGGATTAAACTTAATTTCA
AAGTCATAACCTTTGGAATTCTCAGCACCTTTAGGAATAAGTTTTAATTTTCTAGCCAATTTGTGATACT
CTGCTAATTGTGTTTCAATCGCTTCTTTGCCTCTGGCATATTTTAACTCCTCATTCCACAACTTCTGTTG
TTCAGCTTCCAGGTCCTTGGTTAATTTATTAATAGTCTGCTGCAATTCATTTCTTTCATGATTTATTCGC
TCAATGTCTGCAACTG
