>Addgene plasmid #45239 | N-term Hec1-targeted Aurora B FRET sensor | addgene partial sequence | sequence record 95264 | sREACh-F 5'-gaccccaacgagaagcgcg-3'
CCGCCGGGATCACTGAAGGCATGAACGAGCTGTACAAGCGAGCTCAAGCTTCGAATTCAGGCCGGCCAAC
CATGAAGCGCAGTTCAGTTTCCAGCGGTGGTGCTGGCCGCCTCTCCATGCAGGAGTTAAGATCCCAGGAT
GTAAATAAACAAGGCCTCTACACCCCTCAAACCAAAGAGAAACCAACCTTTGGAAAGTTGAGTATAAACA
AACCGACATCTGAAAGAAAAGTCTCGCTATTTGGCAAAAGAACTAGTGGACATGGATCCCGGAATAGTCA
ACTTGGTATATTTTCCAGTTCTGAGAAAATCAAGGACCCGAGACCACTTAATGACAAAGCATTCATTCAG
CAGTGTATTCGACAACTCTGTGAGTTTCTTACAGAAAATGGTTATGCACATAATGTGTCCATGAAATCTC
TACAAGCTCCCTCTGTTAAAGACTTCCTGAAGATCTTCACATTTCTTTATGGCTTCCTGTGCCCCTCATA
CGAACTTCCTGACACAAAGTTTGAAGAAGAGGTTCCAAGAATCTTTAAAGACCTTGGGTATCCTTTTGCA
CTATCCAAAAGCTCCATGTACACAGTGGGGGCTCCTCATACATGGCCTCACATTGTGGCAGCCTTAGTTT
GGCTAATAGACTGCATCAAGATACATACTGCCATGAAAGAAAGCTCACCTTTATTTGATGATGGGCAGCC
TTGGGGAGAAGAAACTGAAGATGGAATTATGCATAATAAG
